>Addgene plasmid #74339 | pISH-Cbr2 | addgene partial sequence | sequence record 166076 | T7 5'-TAATACGACTCACTATAGGG-3'
CCCCTCGAGGTCGACGGTATCGATAAGCTTGATATCGAATTCGCAGCATGAAGCTGAATTTCAGTGGCCT
GAGGGCCCTGGTGACAGGGGCAGGGAAAGGGATTGGACGGGACACTGTGAAGGCCCTGCACGCCTCAGGA
GCCAAAGTGGTGGCGGTGACTCGGACCAACTCAGACCTGGTCAGCCTTGCCAAAGAGTGTCCCGGAATAG
AGCCCGTGTGTGTGGACCTGGGTGACTGGGATGCCACAGAGAAGGCGCTGGGCGGTATCGGCCCTGTGGA
CTTACTGGTGAACAATGCAGCGCTGGTTATAATGCAGCCCTTCCTGGAAGTTACCAAGGAAGCCTTTGAC
AGGTCCTTCAGTGTAAATCTTCGCTCTGTGTTTCAGGTATCCCAGATGGTAGCCAGGGACATGATTAACC
GTGGCGTGCCAGGGTCCATTGTCAATGTCTCCAGCATGGTGGCCCATGTCACCTTTCCTAACTTGATCAC
CTACAGCTCCACCATCTAGAGCGGCCGCCACCGCGGTGGAGCTCCAGCTTTTGTTCCCTTTAGTGAGGGT
TAATTTCGAGCTTGGCGTAATCATGGTCATAGCTGTTTCCTGTGTGAAATTGTTATCCGCTCACAATTCC
ACACAACATACGAGCCGGAAGCATAAAGTGTAAAGCCTGGGGTGCCTAATGAGTGAGCTAACTCACATTA
ATTGCGTTGCGCTCACTGCCCGCTTTCCAGTCGGGAAACCTGTCGTGCCAGCTGCATTAATGAATCGGCC
AACGCGCGGGGAGAGGCGGTTTGCGTATTGGGCGCTCTTCCGCTTCCTCGCTCACTGACTCGCTGCGCTC
GGTCGTTCGGCTGCGGCGAGCGGTATCAGCTCACTCAAAGGCGGTAATACGGTTATCCACAGAATCAGGG
GATAACGCAGGAAAGAACATGTGAGCAAAAGGCCAGCAAAAGGCCAGGAACCGTAAAAAGGCCGCGTTGC
TGGCGTTTTTCCATAGGCTCCGCCCCCCTGAC
