>Addgene plasmid #74339 | pISH-Cbr2 | addgene partial sequence | sequence record 166079 | T3 5'-GCAATTAACCCTCACTAAAGG-3'
CGCGGTGGCGGCCGCTCTAGATGGTGGAGCTGTAGGTGATCAAGTTAGGAAAGGTGACATGGGCCACCAT
GCTGGAGACATTGACAATGGACCCTGGCACGCCACGGTTAATCATGTCCCTGGCTACCATCTGGGATACC
TGAAACACAGAGCGAAGATTTACACTGAAGGACCTGTCAAAGGCTTCCTTGGTAACTTCCAGGAAGGGCT
GCATTATAACCAGCGCTGCATTGTTCACCAGTAAGTCCACAGGGCCGATACCGCCCAGCGCCTTCTCTGT
GGCATCCCAGTCACCCAGGTCCACACACACGGGCTCTATTCCGGGACACTCTTTGGCAAGGCTGACCAGG
TCTGAGTTGGTCCGAGTCACCGCCACCACTTTGGCTCCTGAGGCGTGCAGGGCCTTCACAGTGTCCCGTC
CAATCCCTTTCCCTGCCCCTGTCACCAGGGCCCTCAGGCCACTGAAATTCAGCTTCATGCTGCGAATTCG
ATATCAAGCTTATCGATACCGTCGACCTCGAGGGGGGGCCCGGTACCCAATTCGCCCTATAGTGAGTCGT
ATTACAATTCACTGGCCGTCGTTTTACAACGTCGTGACTGGGAAAACCCTGGCGTTACCCAACTTAATCG
CCTTGCAGCACATCCCCCTTTCGCCAGCTGGCGTAATAGCGAAGAGGCCCGCACCGATCGCCCTTCCCAA
CAGTTGCGCAGCCTGAATGGCGAATGGAAATTGTAAGCGTTAATATTTTGTTAAAATTCGCGTTAAATTT
TTGTTAAATCAGCTCATTTTTTAACCAATAGGCCGAAATCGGCAAAATCCCTTATAAATCAAAAGAATAG
ACCGAGATAGGGTTGAGTGTTGTTCCAGTTTGGAACAAGAGTCCACTATTAAAGAACGTGGACTCCAACG
TCAAAGGGCGA
