[The description below was written by a language model from this plasmid's Addgene catalogue record.]
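Description:
pISH-Cbr2 is a bacterial cloning plasmid built on the pBlueScript II SK backbone (about 3 kb without insert) that serves as a template for making RNA in situ hybridization probes against mouse carbonyl reductase 2 (Cbr2, also known as MLCR). It is maintained in E. coli as a high-copy plasmid under ampicillin selection. No feature table accompanies the record, so the backbone elements can only be described in general terms: pBluescript-type phagemids normally carry a pUC-derived origin, an f1 origin, the AmpR gene, and a multiple cloning site flanked by opposing T3 and T7 phage RNA polymerase promoters.

The payload is a 462 bp fragment of the Mus musculus Cbr2 transcript, inserted by restriction cloning between EcoRI on the 5′ side and XbaI on the 3′ side, with both sites preserved. The record lists T3 and T7 as the flanking sequencing primers, consistent with the insert sitting between the two phage promoters. In this kind of arrangement, the plasmid is linearized on one side of the insert and transcribed in vitro from the promoter on the other side, in the presence of labelled nucleotides, to yield either an antisense riboprobe that hybridizes to the endogenous mRNA or a sense control probe. The record does not state which promoter produces the antisense strand, nor which region of the transcript the fragment covers. There is no eukaryotic promoter, tag or reporter described, so the construct is not intended for expression in cells. It comes from a set of probe templates associated with published methods for two- and three-colour fluorescent RNA in situ hybridization of the mouse main and accessory olfactory epithelia, where it detects cells expressing Cbr2.
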