Addgene plasmid #74339: pISH-Cbr2
Purpose: ISH probe for Cbr2
Depositing lab: Peter Mombaerts. Depositing organization: Rockefeller University. Publication: Protocols for two- and three-color fluorescent RNA in situ hybridization of the main and accessory olfactory epithelia in mouse. Ishii T, Omura M, Mombaerts P. J Neurocytol. 2004 Dec;33(6):657-69. Epub 2005 Oct 11. 10.1007/s11068-005-3334-y PubMed 16217621.
Backbone
  Vector backbone: pBlueScript II SK
  Backbone size w/o insert (bp): 2961
Growth in bacteria
  Bacterial resistance: Ampicillin, 100 μg/mL
  Growth temperature: 37°C
  Growth strain: DH5alpha
  Copy number: High Copy
Gene/Insert
  Gene/Insert name: carbonyl reductase 2 (alt name: Cbr2)
  Species: M. musculus (mouse)
  Insert size (bp): 462
  GenBank ID: NM_007621.2
  Entrez Gene: Cbr2 (a.k.a. MLCR)
  Cloning method: Restriction Enzyme; 5′ cloning site EcoRI (not destroyed); 3′ cloning site XbaI (not destroyed)
  Sequencing primers: 5′ T3; 3′ T7
Terms and licenses: Academic/Nonprofit Terms; Industry Terms: Not Available to Industry
How to cite: pISH-Cbr2 was a gift from Peter Mombaerts (Addgene plasmid # 74339 ; http://n2t.net/addgene:74339 ; RRID:Addgene_74339)
